>Addgene plasmid #26365 | pENTR4_FLAG/HA_FUS_His6 | addgene partial sequence | sequence record 32532 | 26365 with pENTR-R
TTTATTGTTCATGATGATATATTTTTATCTTGTGCAATGTAACATCAGAGATTTTGAGACACGGGCCAGA
GCTGCAGCTGGATGGCAAATAATGATTTTATTTTGACTGATAGTGACCTGTTCGTTGCAACAAATTGATA
AGCAATGCTTTCTTATAATGCCAACTTTGTACAAGAAAGCTGGGTCTAGATATCTCAGTGGTGGTGGTGG
TGGTGCTCGAGTGCGGCCGCATACGGCCTCTCCCTGCGATCCTGTCTGTGCTCACCCCTGGAATCCATCT
TGCCAGGGCCAAAGCCACCTCTGTCCCCACCACCCCGGCCCCCTCGGAAGCCTCCACGGTCCCCGCCGCG
GCCCCGGTAGCCGCCTCGATCATAGCCTCCTCTGCCACCACGACGATCATCCCCGTAGTTACCCCCCATG
TGAGAGCCACCTGGTCCCCCTCCTGGGCCATCTGGTTTAGGGGCCTTACACTGGTTGCATTCATTCCTCC
AAGAGAAGTTCATATTCTCACAGGTGGGATTAGGACACTTCCAGTCACCAGCTCGCTGCTGTCCTCCACC
GCCACCACCTCCACTGGGAAATCCTCCTCGGCCACCACCACCACTGCCACCACCTCCATAGCCTCCACGG
CCCATGGGTCCTCCTCGCCCTCGGCCTCCACGACCATTGCCACCACCCCGATTAAAGTCTGCCCGGCGAG
TAGCAAATGAGACCTTGATAGGATTTCCGGAGAATTCTTTACCATCAAACCAGTCAATAGCTGCTTTAGC
TGAAGGTGGGTCATCAAAAGAGACCGTTGCCTCTCCCTTCAGCTTGCCAGTTTCCCTGTCTGTGTACAAA
TTAATCATGGGCTGTCCCGTTTTCTTGTTTGTCTTAATAATACCAATCTGCTTGAAGTAATCAGCCACAG
ACTCAATTGTAACATTCTCACCCAGGCCTTGCACAAAG
