>Addgene plasmid #26365 | pENTR4_FLAG/HA_FUS_His6 | addgene partial sequence | sequence record 32533 | 26365 with pENTR-F
TGATTTTATTTTGACTGATAGTGACCTGTTCGTTGCAACAAATTGATAAGCAATGCTTTTTTATAATGCC
AACTTTGTACAAAAAAGCAGGCTCCACCATGAATCCCATGGACTACAAGGACGACGATGACAAGTACCCT
TATGACGTGCCCGATTACGCTGGATCCGAATTCGAGCTCCGTCGACCCATGGCCTCAAACGATTATACCC
AACAAGCAACCCAAAGCTATGGGGCCTACCCCACCCAGCCCGGGCAGGGCTATTCCCAGCAGAGCAGTCA
GCCCTACGGACAGCAGAGTTACAGTGGTTATAGCCAGTCCACGGACACTTCAGGATATGGCCAGAGCAGC
TATTCTTCTTATGGCCAGAGCCAGAACACAGGCTATGGAACTCAGTCAACTCCCCAGGGATATGGCTCGA
CTGGCGGCTATGGCAGTAGCCAGAGCTCCCAATCGTCTTACGGGCAGCAGTCCTCCTACCCTGGCTATGG
CCAGCAGCCAGCTCCCAGCAGCACCTCGGGAAGTTACGGTAGCAGTTCTCAGAGCAGCAGCTATGGGCAG
CCCCAGAGTGGGAGCTACAGCCAGCAGCCTAGCTATGGTGGACAGCAGCAAAGCTATGGACAGCAGCAAA
GCTATAATCCCCCTCAGGGCTATGGACAGCAGAACCAGTACAACAGCAGCAGTGGTGGTGGAGGTGGAGG
TGGAGGTGGAGGTAACTATGGCCAAGATCAATCCTCCATGAGTAGTGGTGGTGGCAGTGGTGGCGGTTAT
GGCAATCAAGACCAGAGTGGTGGAGGTGGCAGCGGTGGCTATGGACAGCAGGACCGTGAGGCCGCGCAGG
GTGGCAGTGTGCGGCGGCGGCG
