[The description below was written by a language model from this plasmid's Addgene catalogue record.]
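Description:
pENTR4_FLAG/HA_FUS_His6 is a Gateway entry clone built on the Invitrogen pENTR4 backbone (about 2.2 kb without insert) and carrying the human FUS coding sequence. It is maintained in E. coli as a high-copy plasmid under kanamycin selection. As an entry vector it is not meant to express the protein: the record lists no promoter driving the insert, and entry vectors of this type normally rely on flanking attL recombination sites to move the open reading frame into a destination vector that supplies the promoter and any host-specific elements. No feature table accompanies the record, so the attL sites and the replication origin are inferred from the backbone type rather than documented here.

The insert of roughly 1.7 kb encodes FUS (also known as TLS, an RNA-binding protein linked to ALS6 and to sarcoma translocations). It has a tandem FLAG/HA epitope tag at the N terminus and a His6 tag at the C terminus. The recorded mutation, deletion of position 527, corresponds to removal of the native stop codon, which allows translation to read through into the C-terminal histidine tag. The fragment was placed between the NcoI and EcoRV sites of the backbone; the NcoI site was destroyed during cloning, while EcoRV remains intact.

The tag combination would suit immunodetection, FLAG/HA immunoprecipitation and metal-affinity purification of FUS once the cassette is transferred to an expression vector, although the record does not state a specific use. The associated publication concerns FUS, EWSR1 and TAF15 mRNA and protein levels in liposarcoma.
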