Addgene plasmid #26365: pENTR4_FLAG/HA_FUS_His6
Depositing lab: Thomas Tuschl. Depositing organization: Rockefeller University. Publication: mRNA and protein levels of FUS, EWSR1, and TAF15 are upregulated in liposarcoma. Spitzer JI, Ugras S, Runge S, Decarolis P, Antonescu C, Tuschl T, Singer S. Genes Chromosomes Cancer. 2011 May . 50(5):338-47. 10.1002/gcc.20858 PubMed 21344536.
Backbone
  Vector backbone: pENTR4
  Backbone manufacturer: Invitrogen
  Backbone size w/o insert (bp): 2248
  Vector type: Entry Vector
Growth in bacteria
  Bacterial resistance: Kanamycin, 50 μg/mL
  Growth temperature: 37°C
  Growth strain: DH5alpha
  Copy number: High Copy
Gene/Insert
  Gene/Insert name: FUS
  Species: H. sapiens (human)
  Insert size (bp): 1699
  Mutation: delta 527 (stop codon)
  Entrez Gene: FUS (a.k.a. ALS6, ETM4, FUS1, HNRNPP2, POMP75, TLS, altFUS)
  Tag / fusion protein: FLAG/HA (N terminal on insert); His6 (C terminal on insert)
  Cloning method: Restriction Enzyme; 5′ cloning site NcoI (destroyed during cloning); 3′ cloning site EcoRV (not destroyed)
  Sequencing primers: 5′ pENTR-F; 3′ pENTR-R
Terms and licenses: Academic/Nonprofit Terms; Industry Terms: Not Available to Industry
How to cite: pENTR4_FLAG/HA_FUS_His6 was a gift from Thomas Tuschl (Addgene plasmid # 26365 ; http://n2t.net/addgene:26365 ; RRID:Addgene_26365)
